>Addgene plasmid #178528 | pPBbsr2-rtTA2-TRE-SspB-mScarlet-I-MYPT169 | addgene full sequence | sequence record 350880 | Addgene NGS Result
CTGTTCCGACCCTGCCGCTTACCGGATACCTGTCCGCCTTTCTCCCTTCGGGAAGCGTGGCGCTTTCTCA
TAGCTCACGCTGTAGGTATCTCAGTTCGGTGTAGGTCGTTCGCTCCAAGCTGGGCTGTGTGCACGAACCC
CCCGTTCAGCCCGACCGCTGCGCCTTATCCGGTAACTATCGTCTTGAGTCCAACCCGGTAAGACACGACT
TATCGCCACTGGCAGCAGCCACTGGTAACAGGATTAGCAGAGCGAGGTATGTAGGCGGTGCTACAGAGTT
CTTGAAGTGGTGGCCTAACTACGGCTACACTAGAAGAACAGTATTTGGTATCTGCGCTCTGCTGAAGCCA
GTTACCTTCGGAAAAAGAGTTGGTAGCTCTTGATCCGGCAAACAAACCACCGCTGGTAGCGGTGGTTTTT
TTGTTTGCAAGCAGCAGATTACGCGCAGAAAAAAAGGATCTCAAGAAGATCCTTTGATCTTTTCTACGGG
GTCTGACGCTCAGTGGAACGAAAACTCACGTTAAGGGATTTTGGTCATGAGATTATCAAAAAGGATCTTC
ACCTAGATCCTTTTAAATTAAAAATGAAGTTTTAAATCAATCTAAAGTATATATGAGTAAACTTGGTCTG
ACAGTTACCAATGCTTAATCAGTGAGGCACCTATCTCAGCGATCTGTCTATTTCGTTCATCCATAGTTGC
CTGACTCCCCGTCGTGTAGATAACTACGATACGGGAGGGCTTACCATCTGGCCCCAGTGCTGCAATGATA
CCGCGAGACCCACGCTCACCGGCTCCAGATTTATCAGCAATAAACCAGCCAGCCGGAAGGGCCGAGCGCA
GAAGTGGTCCTGCAACTTTATCCGCCTCCATCCAGTCTATTAATTGTTGCCGGGAAGCTAGAGTAAGTAG
TTCGCCAGTTAATAGTTTGCGCAACGTTGTTGCCATTGCTACAGGCATCGTGGTGTCACGCTCGTCGTTT
GGTATGGCTTCATTCAGCTCCGGTTCCCAACGATCAAGGCGAGTTACATGATCCCCCATGTTGTGCAAAA
AAGCGGTTAGCTCCTTCGGTCCTCCGATCGTTGTCAGAAGTAAGTTGGCCGCAGTGTTATCACTCATGGT
TATGGCAGCACTGCATAATTCTCTTACTGTCATGCCATCCGTAAGATGCTTTTCTGTGACTGGTGAGTAC
TCAACCAAGTCATTCTGAGAATAGTGTATGCGGCGACCGAGTTGCTCTTGCCCGGCGTCAATACGGGATA
ATACCGCGCCACATAGCAGAACTTTAAAAGTGCTCATCATTGGAAAACGTTCTTCGGGGCGAAAACTCTC
AAGGATCTTACCGCTGTTGAGATCCAGTTCGATGTAACCCACTCGTGCACCCAACTGATCTTCAGCATCT
TTTACTTTCACCAGCGTTTCTGGGTGAGCAAAAACAGGAAGGCAAAATGCCGCAAAAAAGGGAATAAGGG
CGACACGGAAATGTTGAATACTCATACTCTTCCTTTTTCAATATTATTGAAGCATTTATCAGGGTTATTG
TCTCATGAGCGGATACATATTTGAATGTATTTAGAAAAATAAACAAATAGGGGTTCCGCGCACATTTCCC
CGAAAAGTGCCACCTAAATTGTAAGCGTTAATATTTTGTTAAAATTCGCGTTAAATTTTTGTTAAATCAG
CTCATTTTTTAACCAATAGGCCGAAATCGGCAAAATCCCTTATAAATCAAAAGAATAGACCGAGATAGGG
T
[37 nt withheld, positions 1752-1788]
AAAGAACGTGGACTCCAACGTCAAAGG
[49 nt withheld, positions 1816-1864]
T
[91 nt withheld, positions 1866-1956]
G
[124 nt withheld, positions 1958-2081]
CCCATTCGCCATTCAGGCTGCGCAACTGTTGGGAAGGGCGATCGGTGCGGGCCTCTTCGCTATTACGCCA
GCTGGCGAAAGGGGGATGTGCTGCAAGGCGATTAAGTTGGGTAACGCCAGGGTTTTCCCAGTCACGACGT
TGTAAAACGACGGCCAGTGAGCGCGCGTAATACGACTCACTATAGGGCGAATTGGGGCGCGCCATTCTAG
ATTAACCCTAGAAAGATAGTCTGCGTAAAATTGACGCATGCATTCTTGAAATATTGCTCTCTCTTTCTAA
ATAGCGCGAATCCGTCGCTGTGCATTTAGGACATCTCAGTCGCCGCTTGGAGCTCCCGTGAGGCGTGCTT
GTCAATGCGGTAAGTGTCACTGATTTTGAACTATAACGACCGCGTGAGTCAAAATGACGCATGATTATCT
TTTACGTGACTTTTAAGATTTAACTCATACGATAATTATATTGTTATTTCATGTTCTACTTACGTGATAA
CTTATTATATATATATTTTCTTGTTATAGATATCAACTAGAATGCTAGCATGGGCCCATCTCGACATTGA
TTATTGACTAGCCATAGAGCCCACCGCATCCCCAGCATGCCTGCTATTGTCTTCCCAATCCTCCCCCTTG
CTGTCCTGCCCCACCCCACCCCCCAGAATAGAATGACACCTACTCAGACAATGCGATGCAATTTCCTCAT
TTTATTAGGAAAGGACAGTGGGAGTGGCACCTTCCAGGGTCAAGGAAGGCACGGGGGAGGGGCAAACAAC
AGATGGCTGGCAACTAGAAGGCACAGACGCGTCGACTTAATCCAGAGTCAGGCGTTCCAGAGGAGGCAGC
TGCAGTCTAGAAGCTGCTTCTATATCAACCCCTTGCCGATTAACTTCATTTTGAAGTAGCTCTTCCATTG
CCTCCTCCTCCGCAATATCTAAAGGTGTATCTCCTTCACTGTTGACAGCCCCTACATGTGCTCCTTGACC
AATCAAAAACTCTGCAATATCAAGATATCCACAGGAAGCTGCTGCATGTAGTGGTATCCAGCCTTCATTA
TCAGGTTGATTAATATTTGCTCCATTTTCTACCAGAAACTTCACCATATCAACATTGTCATCAATGCAAG
CCTGGTGCAGGGCAGTGAGTCCGTCCACATTGGCGTAATTGATGTCGGCGCCGCGGTGCAGCAGCTTGAG
GACCTCGTCCGTGTCGCCGCTGGAGCAAGCAGCCAGGAAGACGGCGCCATCGTCGAACTTCACCTTGGTC
TTCTGGCGCTTCACCACCGGAGGCTCGAGGTCCGTCTCGGAGCCGATCCAGCGTTTCAGCTGCTCGTTCC
GCTTCTGCTTCGCGTCCGCCATCTTCATGCGGCCGCCTCCCTCGAGCTTGTACAGCTCGTCCATGCCGCC
GGTGGAGTGGCGGCCCTCGGAGCGTTCGTACTGTTCCACCACGGTGTAGTCCTCGTTGTGGGAGGTGATG
TCCAACTTGCGGTCAACGTTGTAGGCGCCGGGCATCTGCACGGGCTTCTTGGCCTTGTAGGTGGTCTTGA
AGTCCGCCAGGTAGCGGCCTCCGTCCTTCAGGCGCAGGGCCATCTTAATGTCGCCCTTCAGCACGCCGTC
CTCGGGGTACAACCGCTCGGTGGACGCTTCCCAGCCCATTGTCTTCTTCTGCATTACGGGGCCGTCAGGA
GGGAAGTTGGTGCCGCGGAGCTTCACCTTGTAGATCAGGGTGCCGTCCTCCAGGGAGGTGTCCTGGGTCA
CGGTCACGGCGCCGCCGTCCTCGAAGTTCATCACGCGCTCCCACTTGAAGCCCTCGGGGAAGGACTGCTT
ATAGTAGTCGGGGATGTCGGCGGGGTGCTTGATGAAGGCCCTGGAGCCGTACATGAACTGAGGGGACAGG
ATGTCCCAGGAGAAGGGCAGGGGGCCACCCTTGGTCACCTTCAGCTTGGCGGTCTGGGTGCCCTCGTAGG
GGCGGCCCTCGCCCTCGCCCTCGATCTCGAACTCGTGGCCGTTCATGGAGCCCTCCATGTGCACCTTGAA
CCGCATGAACTCCTTGATCACTGCCTCGCCCTTGCTCACCATGGTGAATTCACCAATATTCAGCTCGTCA
TAGATTTCTTCTGGTTCGAACATCACACCATCGCCGTTCTCGCGAGCGTAAATGGCCAGAGCGGCACCCA
TCGGGATATACAGTTCACGAGACACGCCCTTAAAGCGGGCGTTGAACTGGATAAAATCATTTGTCAGTTG
CAGGTTGCCGGTCGCACTTGCAGACAGATTCAGCACGATCTGACCGTCTTTCACATACTCCACGGGCACG
TTCACGCCCAGGTATGTGGCATCCACCACCAGATATGGGGTAAAGCTGTTATCAACCAGCCAATCGTAAT
ATTCACGCAGCAGCTTAGGGCGTTTCGGGGAGCTCATGGTGGAATTCTCCAGGCGATCTGACGGTTCACT
AAACGAGCTCTGCTTATATAGGCCTCCCACCGTACACGCCTACCTCGACATACGTTCTCTATCACTGATA
GGGAGTAAACTCGACATACGTTCTCTATCACTGATAGGGATAAACTCGACATACGTTCTCTATCACTGAT
AGGGAGTAAACTCGACATACGTTCTCTATCACTGATAGGGAGTAAACTCGACATACGTTCTCTATCACTG
ATAGGGAGTAAACTCGACATCGTTCTCTATCACTGATAGGGAGTAAACTCGACATACGTTCTCTATCACT
GATAGGGAGTAAACTCGACCCCCCCCAAAGCCCCCAGGGATGTAATTACGTCCCTCCCCCGCTAGGGGGC
AGCAGCGAGCCGCCCGGGGCGGCGCGCTAGTTATTAATAGTAATCAATTACGGGGTCATTAGTTCATAGC
CCATATATGGAGTTCCGCGTTACATAACTTACGGTAAATGGCCCGCCTGGCTGACCGCCCAACGACCCCC
GCCCATTGACGTCAATAATGACGTATGTTCCCATAGTAACGCCAATAGGGACTTTCCATTGACGTCAATG
GGTGGAGTATTTACGGTAAACTGCCCACTTGGCAGTACATCAAGTGTATCATATGCCAAGTACGCCCCCT
ATTGACGTCAATGACGGTAAATGGCCCGCCTGGCATTATGCCCAGTACATGACCTTATGGGACTTTCCTA
CTTGGCAGTACATCTACGTATTAGTCATCGCTATTACCATGGTCGAGGTGAGCCCCACGTTCTGCTTCAC
TCTCCCCATCTCCCCCCCCTCCCCACCCCCAATTTTGTATTTATTTATTTTTTAATTATTTTGTGCAGCG
ATGGGGGCGGGGGGGGGGGGGGNSGCGCGCCRGGSGGGGSGGGGSGGGGSGRGGGGSGGGGSGGGGSGAG
GCGGAGAGGTGCGGCGGCAGCCAATCAGAGCGGCGCGCTCCGAAAGTTTCCTTTTATGGCGAGGCGGCGG
CGGCGGCGGCCCTATAAAAAGCGAAGCGCGCGGCGGGCGGGAGTCGCTGCGCGCTGCCTTCGCCCCGTGC
CCCGCTCCGCCGCCGCCTCGCGCCGCCCGCCCCGGCTCTGACTGACCGCGTTACTCCCACAGGTGAGCGG
GCGGGACGGCCCTTCTCCTCCGGGCTGTAATTAGCGCTTGGTTTAATGACGGCTTGTTTCTTTTCTGTGG
CTGCGTGAAAGCCTTGAGGGGCTCCGGGAGGGCCCTTTGTGCGGGGGGAGCGGCTCGGGGGGTGCGTGCG
TGTGTGTGTGCGTGGGGAGCGCCGCGTGCGGCTCCGCGCTGCCCGGCGGCTGTGAGCGCTGCGGGCGCGG
CGCGGGGCTTTGTGCGCTCCGCAGTGTGCGCGAGGGGAGCGCGGCCGGGGGCGGTGCCCCGCGGTGCGGG
GGGGGCTGCGAGGGGAACAAAGGCTGCGTGCGGGGTGTGTGCGTGGGGGGGTGAGCAGGGGGTGTGGGCG
CGTCGGTCGGGCTGCAACCCCCCCTGCACCCCCCTCCCCGAGTTGCTGAGCACGGCCCGGCTTCGGGTGC
GGGGCTCCGTACGGGGCGTGGCGCGGGGCTCGCCGTGCCGGGCGGGGGGTGGCGGCAGGTGGGGGTGCCG
GGCGGGGCGGGGCCGCCTCGGGCCGGGGAGGGCTCGGGGGAGGGGCGCGGCGGCCCCCGGAGCGCCGGCG
GCTGTCGAGGCGCGGCGAGCCGCAGCCATTGCCTTTTATGGTAATCGTGCGAGAGGGCGCAGGGACTTCC
TTTGTCCCAAATCTGTGCGGAGCCGAAATCTGGGAGGCGCCGCCGCACCCCCTCTAGCGGGCGCGGGGCG
AAGCGGTGCGGCGCCGGCAGGAAGGAAATGGGCGGGGAGGGCCTTCGTGCGTCGCCGCGCCGCCGTCCCC
TTCTCCCTCTCCAGCCTCGGGGCTGTCCGCGGGGGGACGGCTGCCTTCGGGGGGGACGGGGCAGGGCGGG
GTTCGGCTTCTGGCGTGTGACCGGCGGCTCTAGAGCCTCTGCTAACCATGTTCATGCCTTCTTCTTTTTC
CTACAGCTCCTGGGCAACGTGCTGGTTATTGTGCTGTCTCATCATTTTGGCAAAGAATTGGGATCCGAAT
TACCGCCATGTCTAGGCTGGACAAGAGCAAAATCATCAACGGGGCCCTCGAACTCTTGAATGGGGTCGGA
ATAGAAGGATTGACAACTCGGAAACTGGCCCAAAAACTGGGAGTTGAGCAGCCCACGTTGTATTGGCATG
TTAAGAACAAGCGGGCTCTCTTGGATGCACTGCCCATCGAGATGCTGGATCGGCACCACACGCATAGTTG
TCCCCTTGAGCCCGAAAGTTGGCAGGATTTCTTGAGAAATAACGCGAAGTCATATCGATGCGCCCTGCTC
AGCCATAGAGATGGTGCAAAGGTTCATTTGGGAACCCGCCCTACCGAAAAACAATATGAGACCTTGGAAA
ACCAATTGGCGTTCCTCTGCCAACAAGGTTTCAGTTTGGAAAATGCGCTTTATGCTCTTTCTGCTGTGGG
CCATTTTACTCTGGGATGCGTACTGGAGGAGCAAGAGCACCAAGTTGCTAAAGAGGAAAGGGAGACACCA
ACAACGGATAGTATGCCACCGCTGTTGAAGCAAGCCATAGAACTGTTCGACCGACAGGGGGCTGAACCTG
CATTCCTTTTCGGTCTCGAATTGATAATTTGCGGACTGGAAAAGCAGTTGAAATGCGAGAGCGGGGGGCC
CGCAGATGCGCTGGACGACTTCGACCTTGATATGCTCCCCGCCGACGCTCTTGATGACTTCGATCTTGAT
ATGCTGCCTGCCGACGCTCTGGATGATTTCGACTTGGACATGCTCCCCGGGTAATCGACGGGCCGCGGTA
ACAATTGTTAACTAACTTAAGCTAGCAACGGTTTCCCTCTAGCGGGATCAATTCCGCCCCCCCCCCCTAA
CGTTACTGGCCGAAGCCGCTTGGAATAAGGCCGGTGTGCGTTTGTCTATATGTTATTTTCCACCATATTG
CCGTCTTTTGGCAATGTGAGGGCCCGGAAACCTGGCCCTGTCTTCTTGACGAGCATTCCTAGGGGTCTTT
CCCCTCTCGCCAAAGGAATGCAAGGTCTGTTGAATGTCGTGAAGGAAGCAGTTCCTCTGGAAGCTTCTTG
AAGACAAACAACGTCTGTAGCGACCCTTTGCAGGCAGCGGAACCCCCCACCTGGCGACAGGTGCCTCTGC
GGCCAAAAGCCACGTGTATAAGATACACCTGCAAAGGCGGCACAACCCCAGTGCCACGTTGTGAGTTGGA
TAGTTGTGGAAAGAGTCAAATGGCTCTCCTCAAGCGTATTCAACAAGGGGCTGAAGGATGCCCAGAAGGT
ACCCCATTGTATGGGATCTGATCTGGGGCCTCGGTGCACATGCTTTACATGTGTTTAGTCGAGGTTAAAA
AAACGTCTAGGCCCCCCGAACCACGGGGACGTGGTTTTCCTTTGAAAAACACGATAATACCATGGTCATG
AAAACATTTAACATTTCTCAACAAGATCTAGAATTAGTAGAAGTAGCGACAGAGAAGATTACAATGCTTT
ATGAGGATAATAAACATCATGTGGGAGCGGCAATTCGTACGAAAACAGGAGAAATCATTTCGGCAGTACA
TATTGAAGCGTATATAGGACGAGTAACTGTTTGTGCAGAAGCCATTGCGATTGGTAGTGCAGTTTCGAAT
GGACAAAAGGATTTTGACACGATTGTAGCTGTTAGACACCCTTATTCTGACGAAGTAGATAGAAGTATTC
GAGTGGTAAGTCCTTGTGGTATGTGTAGGGAGTTGATTTCAGACTATGCACCAGATTGTTTTGTGTTAAT
AGAAATGAATGGCAAGTTAGTCAAAACTACGATTGAAGAACTCATTCCACTCAAATATACCCGAAATTAA
AAGTCGAGATGCATCGATGATCTAGAGCTCGCTGATCAGCCTCGACTGTGCCTTCTAGTTGCCAGCCATC
TGTTGTTTGCCCCTCCCCCGTGCCTTCCTTGACCCTGGAAGGTGCCACTCCCACTGTCCTTTCCTAATAA
AATGAGGAAATTGCATCGCATTGTCTGAGTAGGTGTCATTCTATTCTGGGGGGTGGGGTGGGGCAGGACA
GCAAGGGGGAGGATTGGGAAGACAATAGCAGGCATGCTGGGGATGCGGTGGGCTCTATGGCTTCTGAGGC
GGAAAGAACCTGCAGCCCAAGCTTGGCGTAATCATGGTCATAGCTGTTTCCTGTGTGAAATTGTTATCCG
CTCACAATTCCACACAACATACGAGCCGGAAGCATAAAGTGTAAAGCCTGGGGTGCCTAATGAGTGAGCT
AACTCACATTAATTGCGTTGCGCTCACTGCCCGCTTTCCAGTCGGGAAACCTGTCGTGCCAGCGGATCTT
AAAAGTTTTGTTACTTTATAGAAGAAATTTTGAGTTTTTGTTTTTTTTTAATAAATAAATAAACATAAAT
AAATTGTTTGTTGAATTTATTATTAGTATGTAAGTGTAAATATAATAAAACTTAATATCTATTCAAATTA
ATAAATAAACCTCGATATACAGACCGATAAAACACATGCGTCAATTTTACGCATGATTATCTTTAACGTA
CGTCACAATATGATTATCTTTCTAGGGTTAATCTAGTATACGCGTTTAATTAATCCAGCTTTTGTTCCCT
TTAGTGAGGGTTAATTGCGCGCTTGGCGTAATCATGGTCATAGCTGTTTCCTGTGTGAAATTGTTATCCG
CTCACAATTCCACACAACATACGAGCCGGAAGCATAAAGTGTAAAGCCTGGGGTGCCTAATGAGTGAGCT
AACTCACATTAATTGCGTTGCGCTCACTGCCCGCTTTCCAGTCGGGAAACCTGTCGTGCCAGCTGCATTA
ATGAATCGGCCAACGCGCGGGGAGAGGCGGTTTGCGTATTGGGCGCTCTTCCGCTTCCTCGCTCACTGAC
TCGCTGCGCTCGGTCGTTCGGCTGCGGCGAGCGGTATCAGCTCACTCAAAGGCGGTAATACGGTTATCCA
CAGAATCAGGGGATAACGCAGGAAAGAACATGTGAGCAAAAGGCCAGCAAAAGGCCAGGAACCGTAAAAA
GGCCGCGTTGCTGGCGTTTTTCCATAGGCTCCGCCCCCCTGACGAGCATCACAAAAATCGACGCTCAAGT
CAGAGGTGGCGAAACCCGACAGGACTATAAAGATACCAGGCGTTTCCCCCTGGAAGCTCCCTCGTGCGCT
CTC
Features (pLannotate 1.2.2; 30 found; start..end, strand, type, name):
    635..1495    -  CDS            AmpR: β-lactamase; bla; confers resistance to ampicillin, carbenicillin, and related antibiotics
   1496..1600    -  promoter       AmpR promoter: bla
   1653..2081    -  rep_origin     f1 ori (sequence partly withheld): f1 bacteriophage origin of replication; arrow indicates direction of (+) strand synthesis
   2086..2241    -  CDS            lacZα (fragment): LacZα fragment of β-galactosidase; lacZ fragment
   2249..2267    +  promoter       T7 promoter: promoter for bacteriophage T7 RNA polymerase
   2634..2652    +  enhancer       CMV enhancer (fragment): human cytomegalovirus immediate early enhancer
   2653..2877    -  polyA_signal   bGH poly(A) signal: bovine growth hormone polyadenylation signal
   2894..3439    -  CDS            PPP1R12A (fragment): MYPT1_HUMAN - Also known as MBS, MYPT1 From Homo sapiens (Human).
   3458..4153    -  CDS            mScarlet-I: mScarlet-I is a basic (constitutively fluorescent) red fluorescent protein published in 2016, derived from synthetic construct. It is reported to be a rapidly-maturing monomer with moderate acid sensitivity.
   4166..4495    -  CDS            sspB (fragment): SSPB_HAEIN - Experimental evidence at protein level: Swiss-Prot protein existence level 1. Also stimulates degradation of the N-terminus of RseA (residues 1-108, alone or in complex with sigma-E) by ClpX-ClpP in a non-ssrA-mediated fashion. From Haemophilus influenzae (strain ATCC 51907 / DSM 11121 / KW20 / Rd).
   4513..4827    -  promoter       tight TRE promoter: Tet-responsive promoter PTight, consisting of seven tet operator sequences followed by the minimal CMV promoter
   4969..5272    +  enhancer       CMV enhancer: human cytomegalovirus immediate early enhancer
   5274..5550    +  promoter       chicken β-actin promoter: No description available
   5551..6567    +  intron         chimeric intron: chimera between introns from chicken β-actin and rabbit β-globin
   6639..7256    +  CDS            tetR: TETR2_ECOLX - Experimental evidence at protein level: Swiss-Prot protein existence level 1. TetR is the repressor of the tetracycline resistance element; its N-terminal region forms a helix-turn-helix structure and binds DNA. Binding of tetracycline to TetR reduces the repressor affinity for the tetracycline resistance gene (tetA) promoter operator sites. From Escherichia coli.
   7344..7364    +  CDS            VP96 (fragment): 6 tandem repeats of the minimal activation domain of herpes simplex virus VP16 (Cheng et al., 2013)
   7459..8020    +  misc_feature   IRES: internal ribosome entry site (IRES) of the encephalomyocarditis virus (EMCV)
   8029..8448    +  CDS            bsr: BSR_BACCE - Experimental evidence at protein level: Swiss-Prot protein existence level 1. Catalyzes the deamination of the cytosine moiety of the antibiotics blasticidin S, cytomycin and acetylblasticidin S. From Bacillus cereus.
   8497..8721    +  polyA_signal   bGH poly(A) signal: bovine growth hormone polyadenylation signal
   8725..8741    +  promoter       SV40 promoter (fragment): SV40 enhancer and early promoter
   8792..8808    -  protein_bind   lac operator: The lac repressor binds to the lac operator to inhibit transcription in E. coli. This inhibition can be relieved by adding lactose or isopropyl-β-D-thiogalactopyranoside (IPTG). lac repressor encoded by lacI
   8816..8846    -  promoter       lac promoter: promoter for the E. coli lac operon
   8861..8882    -  protein_bind   CAP binding site: CAP binding activates transcription in the presence of cAMP. E. coli catabolite activator protein
   8895..8934    -  CDS            lacI (fragment): lac repressor; lacI; The lac repressor binds to the lac operator to inhibit transcription in E. coli. This inhibition can be relieved by adding lactose or isopropyl-β-D-thiogalactopyranoside (IPTG).
   9219..9237    -  promoter       T3 promoter: promoter for bacteriophage T3 RNA polymerase
   9282..9298    -  protein_bind   lac operator: The lac repressor binds to the lac operator to inhibit transcription in E. coli. This inhibition can be relieved by adding lactose or isopropyl-β-D-thiogalactopyranoside (IPTG). lac repressor encoded by lacI
   9306..9336    -  promoter       lac promoter: promoter for the E. coli lac operon
   9351..9372    -  protein_bind   CAP binding site: CAP binding activates transcription in the presence of cAMP. E. coli catabolite activator protein
   9385..9477    -  CDS            lacI (fragment): lac repressor; lacI; The lac repressor binds to the lac operator to inhibit transcription in E. coli. This inhibition can be relieved by adding lactose or isopropyl-β-D-thiogalactopyranoside (IPTG).
   9660..464     -  rep_origin     ori (across the origin): high-copy-number ColE1/pMB1/pBR322/pUC origin of replication
