[The description below was written by a language model from this plasmid's Addgene catalogue record and pLannotate feature annotations shown in this document.]
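Description:
pPBbsr2-rtTA2-TRE-SspB-mScarlet-I-MYPT169 is a piggyBac transposon donor plasmid of roughly 9.8 kb for doxycycline-inducible expression in mammalian cells. In bacteria it is maintained at high copy from a ColE1/pUC-type origin with ampicillin selection. It also carries an f1 origin and remnants of a cloning-vector backbone (lacZα fragment, lac promoter/operator elements, T7 and T3 promoters). The piggyBac terminal repeats implied by the backbone are not called out in the automated feature table. As a donor vector, it would be co-delivered with a piggyBac transposase source to integrate the cargo into the genome, and stable cells are then selected with blasticidin.

The cargo consists of two divergently oriented expression units. In one direction, a CAG promoter (CMV enhancer, chicken β-actin promoter and chimeric intron) drives the reverse tetracycline transactivator, recorded as the rtTA2S-M2-G72P-SE variant and annotated as a TetR-derived DNA-binding domain plus minimal VP16 activation repeats. An EMCV IRES, the bsr blasticidin S deaminase gene and a bGH polyadenylation signal follow, so the transactivator and the drug marker are translated from a single transcript. In the opposite direction, a tight TRE promoter (seven tet operators and a minimal CMV promoter) controls a fusion of SspB, the red fluorescent protein mScarlet-I, and residues 1–169 of human MYPT1 (PPP1R12A), also ending in a bGH poly(A) signal.

SspB is the binding partner used in iLID-type light-induced dimerization systems, and MYPT1 is the myosin phosphatase targeting subunit. The associated publication concerns optogenetic relaxation of actomyosin contractility during cytokinesis, which fits light-controlled recruitment of the fluorescently trackable MYPT1 fragment. The light-sensitive partner is not encoded on this plasmid.
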