Addgene plasmid #178528: pPBbsr2-rtTA2-TRE-SspB-mScarlet-I-MYPT169
Purpose: Expresses rtTA and SspB-mScarlet-I-MYPT (1-169 aa) in mammalian cells
Depositing lab: Kazuhiro Aoki. Publication: Optogenetic relaxation of actomyosin contractility uncovers mechanistic roles of cortical tension during cytokinesis. Yamamoto K, Miura H, Ishida M, Mii Y, Kinoshita N, Takada S, Ueno N, Sawai S, Kondo Y, Aoki K. Nat Commun. 2021 Dec 8;12(1):7145. doi: 10.1038/s41467-021-27458-3. PubMed 34880255.
Backbone
  Vector backbone: pPB (piggyBac transposase donor vector)
  Backbone size w/o insert (bp): 3450
  Total vector size (bp): 9775
  Vector type: Mammalian Expression
  Selectable markers: Blasticidin
Growth in bacteria
  Bacterial resistance: Ampicillin, 100 μg/mL
  Growth temperature: 37°C
  Growth strain: DH5alpha
  Copy number: High Copy
Gene/Insert
  Gene/Insert name: rtTA, SspB-mScarlet-I-MYPT (1-169aa) (alt name: rtTA2S-M2-G72P-SE)
  Species: H. sapiens (human), Synthetic
  Promoter: CAG, Tet responsive element
  Cloning method: Ligation Independent Cloning
  Sequencing primers: 5′ pCAG-F
Terms and licenses: Academic/Nonprofit Terms; Industry Terms: Not Available to Industry
Depositor comments: The sequence and plasmid map is available in the following benchling link (https://benchling.com/s/seq-xf8zdl8VLNsyQHRmCXqC)
How to cite: pPBbsr2-rtTA2-TRE-SspB-mScarlet-I-MYPT169 was a gift from Kazuhiro Aoki (Addgene plasmid # 178528 ; http://n2t.net/addgene:178528 ; RRID:Addgene_178528)
